Addgene plasmid #238189: pRCA938 - pBA904 Puro-T2A-GFP PLAGL1_g1 CRISPRa guide guide (pRCA360 backbone)
Purpose: Lentiviral CRISPR guide vector expressing a PLAGL1 sgRNA with cs1 incorporated in the loop of the sgRNA constant region for 10X Direct Capture
Depositing lab: Thomas Norman. Depositing organization: Memorial Sloan-Kettering Cancer Center. Publication: Comprehensive transcription factor perturbations recapitulate fibroblast transcriptional states. Southard KM, Ardy RC, Tang A, O'Sullivan DD, Metzner E, Guruvayurappan K, Norman TM. Nat Genet. 2025 Aug 6. doi: 10.1038/s41588-025-02284-1. PubMed 40770575.
Backbone
  Vector backbone: pRCA360 - pBA904 Puro-T2A-GFP
  Vector type: Lentiviral, CRISPR
  Selectable markers: Puromycin
Growth in bacteria
  Bacterial resistance: Ampicillin, 100 μg/mL
  Growth temperature: 30°C
  Growth strain: NEB Stable
  Copy number: Unknown
Gene/Insert
  Gene/Insert name: PLAGL1 sgRNA CRISPRa
  gRNA/shRNA sequence: GCTCGGGAGCCGGAACGGCG
  Species: H. sapiens (human), Synthetic
  Entrez Gene: PLAGL1 (a.k.a. LOT1, ZAC, ZAC1)
  Tag / fusion protein: GFP (C terminal on backbone)
  Cloning method: Restriction Enzyme; 5′ cloning site Unknown (unknown if destroyed)
Terms and licenses: Academic/Nonprofit Terms; Industry Terms: Not Available to Industry
Depositor comments: Please visit https://doi.org/10.1101/2024.07.31.606073 for bioRxiv preprint.
How to cite: pRCA938 - pBA904 Puro-T2A-GFP PLAGL1_g1 CRISPRa guide guide (pRCA360 backbone) was a gift from Thomas Norman (Addgene plasmid # 238189 ; http://n2t.net/addgene:238189 ; RRID:Addgene_238189)
