[The description below was written by a language model from this plasmid's Addgene catalogue record and pLannotate feature annotations shown in this document.]
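Description:
pRCA938 is a lentiviral CRISPR activation guide vector built on the pRCA360 (pBA904 Puro-T2A-GFP) backbone. It carries a single sgRNA directed at human PLAGL1 (also known as ZAC1 or LOT1). In bacteria the 8.9 kb plasmid replicates from a high-copy ColE1/pUC-type origin and is selected with ampicillin through the β-lactamase gene. The viral portion follows the usual HIV-1-derived transfer vector layout. A CMV enhancer/promoter drives a truncated 5' LTR, followed by the Ψ packaging signal with a gag fragment, the RRE for Rev-dependent nuclear export, the cPPT/CTS, a WPRE that boosts transcript expression, and a truncated LTR at the 3' end. This design relies on packaging functions supplied in trans.

The payload has two units. The first is the sgRNA cassette, annotated only as fragments of the S. pyogenes tracrRNA and guide scaffold. That fragmentation fits the record's statement that capture sequence 1 (cs1) has been inserted into the loop of the sgRNA constant region, which lets the guide be captured directly in 10x Genomics single-cell RNA sequencing. The feature table does not annotate the promoter that drives the sgRNA. The second unit is an EF-1α promoter expressing puromycin N-acetyltransferase and EGFP, joined by a T2A peptide according to the construct name, so transduced cells can be drug-selected and tracked by fluorescence. Two loxP sites flank the region spanning the guide and marker cassettes, but the record does not state their intended use. No Cas9 or activator is encoded, so target cells must supply the dCas9-based CRISPRa machinery separately. The construct comes from a study of transcription factor perturbations in fibroblasts and suits pooled, Perturb-seq-style activation screens.
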