Features (pLannotate 1.2.2; 24 found; start..end, strand, type, name):
    213..1073    -  CDS            AmpR: β-lactamase; bla; confers resistance to ampicillin, carbenicillin, and related antibiotics
   1074..1178    -  promoter       AmpR promoter: bla
   1237..1289    -  misc_feature   bom (fragment): basis of mobility region from pBR322
   1444..1823    +  enhancer       CMV enhancer: human cytomegalovirus immediate early enhancer
   1824..2023    +  promoter       CMV promoter: human cytomegalovirus (CMV) immediate early promoter
   2041..2221    +  LTR            5' LTR (truncated): truncated 5' long terminal repeat (LTR) from HIV-1
   2268..2393    +  misc_feature   HIV-1 Ψ: packaging signal of human immunodeficiency virus type 1
   2377..2715    +  CDS            HIV-1 gag (fragment): gag protein from human immunodeficiency virus 1; gag
   2890..3123    +  misc_feature   RRE: The Rev response element (RRE) of HIV-1 allows for Rev-dependent mRNA export from the nucleus to the cytoplasm.
   3500..3600    +  CDS            Rev (fragment): human immunodeficiency virus 1 (HIV-1) Rev protein; rev; enhances nuclear export of unspliced and incompletely spliced viral mRNAs
   3650..3767    +  misc_feature   cPPT/CTS: central polypurine tract and central termination sequence of HIV-1
   4020..4053    +  protein_bind   loxP: Cre-mediated recombination occurs in the 8-bp core sequence (GCATACAT). Cre recombinase
   4178..4222    +  misc_RNA       tracrRNA (fragment): trans-activating CRISPR RNA for the Streptococcus pyogenes CRISPR/Cas9 system
   4252..4271    +  misc_RNA       gRNA scaffold (fragment): guide RNA scaffold for the Streptococcus pyogenes CRISPR/Cas9 system
   4336..5507    +  promoter       EF-1α promoter: strong constitutive promoter for human elongation factor EF-1α
   5519..6115    +  CDS            PuroR: puromycin N-acetyltransferase; pac from Streptomyces alboniger; confers resistance to puromycin
   6191..6910    +  CDS            EGFP: the original enhanced GFP (Yang et al., 1996) mammalian codon-optimized
   6930..6963    +  protein_bind   loxP: Cre-mediated recombination occurs in the 8-bp core sequence (GCATACAT). Cre recombinase
   6996..7019    +  misc_feature   MCS (fragment): pBluescript multiple cloning site
   7019..7607    +  misc_feature   WPRE: woodchuck hepatitis virus posttranscriptional regulatory element
   7608..7627    +  misc_feature   MCS (fragment): pBluescript multiple cloning site
   7629..8129    +  CDS            nef (fragment): NEF_HV1LA - Experimental evidence at protein level: Swiss-Prot protein existence level 1. Extracellular Nef protein targets CD4(+) T-lymphocytes for apoptosis by interacting with CXCR4 surface receptors. From Human immunodeficiency virus type 1 group M subtype B (isolate Lai) (HIV-1).
   8136..8316    +  LTR            5' LTR (truncated): truncated 5' long terminal repeat (LTR) from HIV-1
   8378..42      -  rep_origin     ori (across the origin): high-copy-number ColE1/pMB1/pBR322/pUC origin of replication
>Addgene plasmid #238189 | pRCA938 - pBA904 Puro-T2A-GFP PLAGL1_g1 CRISPRa guide guide (pRCA360 backbone) | addgene full sequence | sequence record 474462 | Addgene NGS Result
GTTTGCAAGCAGCAGATTACGCGCAGAAAAAAAGGATCTCAAGAAGATCCTTTGATCTTTTCTACGGGGT
CTGACGCTCAGTGGAACGAAAACTCACGTTAAGGGATTTTGGTCATGAGATTATCAAAAAGGATCTTCAC
CTAGATCCTTTTAAATTAAAAATGAAGTTTTAAATCAATCTAAAGTATATATGAGTAAACTTGGTCTGAC
AGTTACCAATGCTTAATCAGTGAGGCACCTATCTCAGCGATCTGTCTATTTCGTTCATCCATAGTTGCCT
GACTCCCCGTCGTGTAGATAACTACGATACGGGAGGGCTTACCATCTGGCCCCAGTGCTGCAATGATACC
GCGAGACCCACGCTCACCGGCTCCAGATTTATCAGCAATAAACCAGCCAGCCGGAAGGGCCGAGCGCAGA
AGTGGTCCTGCAACTTTATCCGCCTCCATCCAGTCTATTAATTGTTGCCGGGAAGCTAGAGTAAGTAGTT
CGCCAGTTAATAGTTTGCGCAACGTTGTTGCCATTGCTACAGGCATCGTGGTGTCACGCTCGTCGTTTGG
TATGGCTTCATTCAGCTCCGGTTCCCAACGATCAAGGCGAGTTACATGATCCCCCATGTTGTGCAAAAAA
GCGGTTAGCTCCTTCGGTCCTCCGATCGTTGTCAGAAGTAAGTTGGCCGCAGTGTTATCACTCATGGTTA
TGGCAGCACTGCATAATTCTCTTACTGTCATGCCATCCGTAAGATGCTTTTCTGTGACTGGTGAGTACTC
AACCAAGTCATTCTGAGAATAGTGTATGCGGCGACCGAGTTGCTCTTGCCCGGCGTCAATACGGGATAAT
ACCGCGCCACATAGCAGAACTTTAAAAGTGCTCATCATTGGAAAACGTTCTTCGGGGCGAAAACTCTCAA
GGATCTTACCGCTGTTGAGATCCAGTTCGATGTAACCCACTCGTGCACCCAACTGATCTTCAGCATCTTT
TACTTTCACCAGCGTTTCTGGGTGAGCAAAAACAGGAAGGCAAAATGCCGCAAAAAAGGGAATAAGGGCG
ACACGGAAATGTTGAATACTCATACTCTTCCTTTTTCAATATTATTGAAGCATTTATCAGGGTTATTGTC
TCATGAGCGGATACATATTTGAATGTATTTAGAAAAATAAACAAATAGGGGTTCCGCGCACATTTCCCCG
AAAAGTGCCACCTGACGTCGACGGATCGGGAGATCTCCCGATCCCCTATGGTGCACTCTCAGTACAATCT
GCTCTGATGCCGCATAGTTAAGCCAGTATCTGCTCCCTGCTTGTGTGTTGGAGGTCGCTGAGTAGTGCGC
GAGCAAAATTTAAGCTACAACAAGGCAAGGCTTGACCGACAATTGCATGAAGAATCTGCTTAGGGTTAGG
CGTTTTGCGCTGCTTCGCGATGTACGGGCCAGATATACGCGTTGACATTGATTATTGACTAGTTATTAAT
AGTAATCAATTACGGGGTCATTAGTTCATAGCCCATATATGGAGTTCCGCGTTACATAACTTACGGTAAA
TGGCCCGCCTGGCTGACCGCCCAACGACCCCCGCCCATTGACGTCAATAATGACGTATGTTCCCATAGTA
ACGCCAATAGGGACTTTCCATTGACGTCAATGGGTGGAGTATTTACGGTAAACTGCCCACTTGGCAGTAC
ATCAAGTGTATCATATGCCAAGTACGCCCCCTATTGACGTCAATGACGGTAAATGGCCCGCCTGGCATTA
TGCCCAGTACATGACCTTATGGGACTTTCCTACTTGGCAGTACATCTACGTATTAGTCATCGCTATTACC
ATGGTGATGCGGTTTTGGCAGTACATCAATGGGCGTGGATAGCGGTTTGACTCACGGGGATTTCCAAGTC
TCCACCCCATTGACGTCAATGGGAGTTTGTTTTGGCACCAAAATCAACGGGACTTTCCAAAATGTCGTAA
CAACTCCGCCCCATTGACGCAAATGGGCGGTAGGCGTGTACGGTGGGAGGTCTATATAAGCAGCGCGTTT
TGCCTGTACTGGGTCTCTCTGGTTAGACCAGATCTGAGCCTGGGAGCTCTCTGGCTAACTAGGGAACCCA
CTGCTTAAGCCTCAATAAAGCTTGCCTTGAGTGCTTCAAGTAGTGTGTGCCCGTCTGTTGTGTGACTCTG
GTAACTAGAGATCCCTCAGACCCTTTTAGTCAGTGTGGAAAATCTCTAGCAGTGGCGCCCGAACAGGGAC
TTGAAAGCGAAAGGGAAACCAGAGGAGCTCTCTCGACGCAGGACTCGGCTTGCTGAAGCGCGCACGGCAA
GAGGCGAGGGGCGGCGACTGGTGAGTACGCCAAAAATTTTGACTAGCGGAGGCTAGAAGGAGAGAGATGG
GTGCGAGAGCGTCAGTATTAAGCGGGGGAGAATTAGATCGCGATGGGAAAAAATTCGGTTAAGGCCAGGG
GGAAAGAAAAAATATAAATTAAAACATATAGTATGGGCAAGCAGGGAGCTAGAACGATTCGCAGTTAATC
CTGGCCTGTTAGAAACATCAGAAGGCTGTAGACAAATACTGGGACAGCTACAACCATCCCTTCAGACAGG
ATCAGAAGAACTTAGATCATTATATAATACAGTAGCAACCCTCTATTGTGTGCATCAAAGGATAGAGATA
AAAGACACCAAGGAAGCTTTAGACAAGATAGAGGAAGAGCAAAACAAAAGTAAGACCACCGCACAGCAAG
CGGCCGGCCGCTGATCTTCAGACCTGGAGGAGGAGATATGAGGGACAATTGGAGAAGTGAATTATATAAA
TATAAAGTAGTAAAAATTGAACCATTAGGAGTAGCACCCACCAAGGCAAAGAGAAGAGTGGTGCAGAGAG
AAAAAAGAGCAGTGGGAATAGGAGCTTTGTTCCTTGGGTTCTTGGGAGCAGCAGGAAGCACTATGGGCGC
AGCGTCAATGACGCTGACGGTACAGGCCAGACAATTATTGTCTGGTATAGTGCAGCAGCAGAACAATTTG
CTGAGGGCTATTGAGGCGCAACAGCATCTGTTGCAACTCACAGTCTGGGGCATCAAGCAGCTCCAGGCAA
GAATCCTGGCTGTGGAAAGATACCTAAAGGATCAACAGCTCCTGGGGATTTGGGGTTGCTCTGGAAAACT
CATTTGCACCACTGCTGTGCCTTGGAATGCTAGTTGGAGTAATAAATCTCTGGAACAGATTTGGAATCAC
ACGACCTGGATGGAGTGGGACAGAGAAATTAACAATTACACAAGCTTAATACACTCCTTAATTGAAGAAT
CGCAAAACCAGCAAGAAAAGAATGAACAAGAATTATTGGAATTAGATAAATGGGCAAGTTTGTGGAATTG
GTTTAACATAACAAATTGGCTGTGGTATATAAAATTATTCATAATGATAGTAGGAGGCTTGGTAGGTTTA
AGAATAGTTTTTGCTGTACTTTCTATAGTGAATAGAGTTAGGCAGGGATATTCACCATTATCGTTTCAGA
CCCACCTCCCAACCCCGAGGGGACCCGACAGGCCCGAAGGAATAGAAGAAGAAGGTGGAGAGAGAGACAG
AGACAGATCCATTCGATTAGTGAACGGATCGGCACTGCGTGCGCCAATTCTGCAGACAAATGGCAGTATT
CATCCACAATTTTAAAAGAAAAGGGGGGATTGGGGGGTACAGTGCAGGGGAAAGAATAGTAGACATAATA
GCAACAGACATACAAACTAAAGAATTACAAAAACAAATTACAAAAATTCAAAATTTTCGGGTTTATTACA
GGGACAGCAGAGATCCAGTTTGGTTAGTACCGGGCCCGCTCTAGAGATCCGACGCGCCATCTCTAGGCCC
GCGCCGGCCCCCTCGCACGGACTTGTGGGAGAAGCTCGGCTACTCCCCTGCCCCGGTTAATTTGCATATA
ATATTTCCTAGTAACTATAGAGGCTTAATGTGCGATAAAAGACAGATAATCTGTTCTTTTTAATACTAGC
TACATTTTACATGATAGGCTTGGATTTCTATAACTTCGTATAGCATACATTATACGAAGTTATAAACAGC
ACAAAAGGAAACTCACCCTAACTGTAAAGTAATTGTGTGTTTTGAGACTATAAGTATCCCTTGGAGAACC
ACCTTGTTGGCTCGGGAGCCGGAACGGCGGTTTAAGAGCTAAGCTGGAAACAGCATAGCAAGTTTAAATA
AGGCTAGTCCGTTATCAACTTGGCCGCTTTAAGGCCGGTCCTAGCAAGGCCAAGTGGCACCGAGTCGGTG
CTTTTTTTCTCGAGTACTAGGATCCATTAGGCGGCCGCGTGGATAACCGTATTACCGCCATGCATGTGCC
CGTCAGTGGGCAGAGCGCACATCGCCCACAGTCCCCGAGAAGTTGGGGGGAGGGGTCGGCAATTGAACCG
GTGCCTAGAGAAGGTGGCGCGGGGTAAACTGGGAAAGTGATGTCGTGTACTGGCTCCGCCTTTTTCCCGA
GGGTGGGGGAGAACCGTATATAAGTGCAGTAGTCGCCGTGAACGTTCTTTTTCGCAACGGGTTTGCCGCC
AGAACACAGGTAAGTGCCGTGTGTGGTTCCCGCGGGCCTGGCCTCTTTACGGGTTATGGCCCTTGCGTGC
CTTGAATTACTTCCACCTGGCTGCAGTACGTGATTCTTGATCCCGAGCTTCGGGTTGGAAGTGGGTGGGA
GAGTTCGAGGCCTTGCGCTTAAGGAGCCCCTTCGCCTCGTGCTTGAGTTGAGGCCTGGCCTGGGCGCTGG
GGCCGCCGCGTGCGAATCTGGTGGCACCTTCGCGCCTGTCTCGCTGCTTTCGATAAGTCTCTAGCCATTT
AAAATTTTTGATGACCTGCTGCGACGCTTTTTTTCTGGCAAGATAGTCTTGTAAATGCGGGCCAAGATCT
GCACACTGGTATTTCGGTTTTTGGGGCCGCGGGCGGCGACGGGGCCCGTGCGTCCCAGCGCACATGTTCG
GCGAGGCGGGGCCTGCGAGCGCGGCCACCGAGAATCGGACGGGGGTAGTCTCAAGCTGGCCGGCCTGCTC
TGGTGCCTGGCCTCGCGCCGCCGTGTATCGCCCCGCCCTGGGCGGCAAGGCTGGCCCGGTCGGCACCAGT
TGCGTGAGCGGAAAGATGGCCGCTTCCCGGCCCTGCTGCAGGGAGCTCAAAATGGAGGACGCGGCGCTCG
GGAGAGCGGGCGGGTGAGTCACCCACACAAAGGAAAAGGGCCTTTCCGTCCTCAGCCGTCGCTTCATGTG
ACTCCACGGAGTACCGGGCGCCGTCCAGGCACCTCGATTAGTTCTCGCGCTTTTGGAGTACGTCGTCTTT
AGGTTGGGGGGAGGGGTTTTATGCGATGGAGTTTCCCCACACTGAGTGGGTGGAGACTGAAGTTAGGCCA
GCTTGGCACTTGATGTAATTCTCCTTGGAATTTGCCCTTTTTGAGTTTGGATCTTGGTTCATTCTCAAGC
CTCAGACAGTGGTTCAAAGTTTTTTTCTTCCATTTCAGGTGTCGTGAGCTAGCCCACCATGACCGAGTAC
AAGCCCACGGTGCGCCTCGCCACCCGCGACGACGTCCCCCGGGCCGTACGCACCCTCGCCGCCGCGTTCG
CCGACTACCCCGCCACGCGCCACACCGTCGACCCGGACCGCCACATCGAGCGGGTCACCGAGCTGCAAGA
ACTCTTCCTCACGCGCGTCGGGCTCGACATCGGCAAGGTGTGGGTCGCGGACGACGGCGCCGCGGTGGCG
GTCTGGACCACGCCGGAGAGCGTCGAAGCGGGGGCGGTGTTCGCCGAGATCGGCCCGCGCATGGCCGAGT
TGAGCGGTTCCCGGCTGGCCGCGCAGCAACAGATGGAAGGCCTCCTGGCGCCGCACCGGCCCAAGGAGCC
CGCGTGGTTCCTGGCCACCGTCGGCGTCTCGCCCGACCACCAGGGCAAGGGTCTGGGCAGCGCCGTCGTG
CTCCCCGGAGTGGAGGCGGCCGAGCGCGCCGGGGTGCCCGCCTTCCTGGAGACCTCCGCGCCCCGCAACC
TCCCCTTCTACGAGCGGCTCGGCTTCACCGTCACCGCCGACGTCGAGGTGCCCGAAGGACCGCGCACCTG
GTGCATGACCCGCAAGCCCGGTGCCGGATCGGGAGAGGGCAGAGGAAGTCTGCTAACATGCGGTGACGTC
GAGGAGAATCCTGGCCCACCGGTCGCCACCATGGTGAGCAAGGGCGAGGAGCTGTTCACCGGGGTGGTGC
CCATCCTGGTCGAGCTGGACGGCGACGTAAACGGCCACAAGTTCAGCGTGTCCGGCGAGGGCGAGGGCGA
TGCCACCTACGGCAAGCTGACCCTGAAGTTCATCTGCACCACCGGCAAGCTGCCCGTGCCCTGGCCCACC
CTCGTGACCACCCTGACCTACGGCGTGCAGTGCTTCAGCCGCTACCCCGACCACATGAAGCAGCACGACT
TCTTCAAGTCCGCCATGCCCGAAGGCTACGTCCAGGAGCGCACCATCTTCTTCAAGGACGACGGCAACTA
CAAGACCCGCGCCGAGGTGAAGTTCGAGGGCGACACCCTGGTGAACCGCATCGAGCTGAAGGGCATCGAC
TTCAAGGAGGACGGCAACATCCTGGGGCACAAGCTGGAGTACAACTACAACAGCCACAACGTCTATATCA
TGGCCGACAAGCAGAAGAACGGCATCAAGGTGAACTTCAAGATCCGCCACAACATCGAGGACGGCAGCGT
GCAGCTCGCCGACCACTACCAGCAGAACACCCCCATCGGCGACGGCCCCGTGCTGCTGCCCGACAACCAC
TACCTGAGCACCCAGTCCGCCCTGAGCAAAGACCCCAACGAGAAGCGCGATCACATGGTCCTGCTGGAGT
TCGTGACCGCCGCCGGGATCACTCTCGGCATGGACGAGCTGTACAAGTAAGAATTCGTCGAGGGACCTAA
TAACTTCGTATAGCATACATTATACGAAGTTATACATGTTTAAGGGTTCCGGTTCCACTAGGTACAATTC
GATATCAAGCTTATCGATAATCAACCTCTGGATTACAAAATTTGTGAAAGATTGACTGGTATTCTTAACT
ATGTTGCTCCTTTTACGCTATGTGGATACGCTGCTTTAATGCCTTTGTATCATGCTATTGCTTCCCGTAT
GGCTTTCATTTTCTCCTCCTTGTATAAATCCTGGTTGCTGTCTCTTTATGAGGAGTTGTGGCCCGTTGTC
AGGCAACGTGGCGTGGTGTGCACTGTGTTTGCTGACGCAACCCCCACTGGTTGGGGCATTGCCACCACCT
GTCAGCTCCTTTCCGGGACTTTCGCTTTCCCCCTCCCTATTGCCACGGCGGAACTCATCGCCGCCTGCCT
TGCCCGCTGCTGGACAGGGGCTCGGCTGTTGGGCACTGACAATTCCGTGGTGTTGTCGGGGAAATCATCG
TCCTTTCCTTGGCTGCTCGCCTGTGTTGCCACCTGGATTCTGCGCGGGACGTCCTTCTGCTACGTCCCTT
CGGCCCTCAATCCAGCGGACCTTCCTTCCCGCGGCCTGCTGCCGGCTCTGCGGCCTCTTCCGCGTCTTCG
CCTTCGCCCTCAGACGAGTCGGATCTCCCTTTGGGCCGCCTCCCCGCATCGATACCGTCGACCTCGATCG
AGACCTAGAAAAACATGGAGCAATCACAAGTAGCAATACAGCAGCTACCAATGCTGATTGTGCCTGGCTA
GAAGCACAAGAGGAGGAGGAGGTGGGTTTTCCAGTCACACCTCAGGTACCTTTAAGACCAATGACTTACA
AGGCAGCTGTAGATCTTAGCCACTTTTTAAAAGAAAAGGGGGGACTGGAAGGGCTAATTCACTCCCAACG
AAGACAAGATATCCTTGATCTGTGGATCTACCACACACAAGGCTACTTCCCTGATTGGCAGAACTACACA
CCAGGGCCAGGGATCAGATATCCACTGACCTTTGGATGGTGCTACAAGCTAGTACCAGTTGAGCAAGAGA
AGGTAGAAGAAGCCAATGAAGGAGAGAACACCCGCTTGTTACACCCTGTGAGCCTGCATGGGATGGATGA
CCCGGAGAGAGAAGTATTAGAGTGGAGGTTTGACAGCCGCCTAGCATTTCATCACATGGCCCGAGAGCTG
CATCCGGACTGTACTGGGTCTCTCTGGTTAGACCAGATCTGAGCCTGGGAGCTCTCTGGCTAACTAGGGA
ACCCACTGCTTAAGCCTCAATAAAGCTTGCCTTGAGTGCTTCAAGTAGTGTGTGCCCGTCTGTTGTGTGA
CTCTGGTAACTAGAGATCCCTCAGACCCTTTTAGTCAGTGTGGAAAATCTCTAGCAGCATGTGAGCAAAA
GGCCAGCAAAAGGCCAGGAACCGTAAAAAGGCCGCGTTGCTGGCGTTTTTCCATAGGCTCCGCCCCCCTG
ACGAGCATCACAAAAATCGACGCTCAAGTCAGAGGTGGCGAAACCCGACAGGACTATAAAGATACCAGGC
GTTTCCCCCTGGAAGCTCCCTCGTGCGCTCTCCTGTTCCGACCCTGCCGCTTACCGGATACCTGTCCGCC
TTTCTCCCTTCGGGAAGCGTGGCGCTTTCTCATAGCTCACGCTGTAGGTATCTCAGTTCGGTGTAGGTCG
TTCGCTCCAAGCTGGGCTGTGTGCACGAACCCCCCGTTCAGCCCGACCGCTGCGCCTTATCCGGTAACTA
TCGTCTTGAGTCCAACCCGGTAAGACACGACTTATCGCCACTGGCAGCAGCCACTGGTAACAGGATTAGC
AGAGCGAGGTATGTAGGCGGTGCTACAGAGTTCTTGAAGTGGTGGCCTAACTACGGCTACACTAGAAGAA
CAGTATTTGGTATCTGCGCTCTGCTGAAGCCAGTTACCTTCGGAAAAAGAGTTGGTAGCTCTTGATCCGG
CAAACAAACCACCGCTGGTAGCGGTGGTTTTTTT
